Addgene plasmid #124063: pGEX-4T-3-cytXlATL2
Purpose: Fragment of Xenopus laevis Atlastin (cytATL). This fragment contains the GTPase domain and the three-helix bundle, but lacks the transmembrane segments and the cytosolic tail.
Depositing lab: Tom Rapoport. Depositing organization: Harvard Medical School. Publication: Multiple mechanisms determine ER network morphology during the cell cycle in Xenopus egg extracts. Wang S, Romano FB, Field CM, Mitchison TJ, Rapoport TA. J Cell Biol. 2013 Dec 9;203(5):801-14. doi: 10.1083/jcb.201308001. Epub 2013 Dec 2. PubMed 24297752.
Backbone
  Vector backbone: pGEX-4t-3
  Backbone manufacturer: Pharmacia
  Vector type: Bacterial Expression
Growth in bacteria
  Bacterial resistance: Ampicillin, 100 μg/mL
  Growth temperature: 37°C
  Growth strain: DH5alpha
  Copy number: Unknown
Gene/Insert
  Gene/Insert name: cytXIATL2 (alt names: Cytosolic fragment of X laevis Atlastin. Lacks transmembrane segments and cytosolic c-terminal tail.; Codon Optimized for E. Coli expression.)
  Species: X. laevis (frog)
  Promoter: tac
  Cloning method: Restriction Enzyme; 5′ cloning site BamHI (unknown if destroyed); 3′ cloning site XhoI (unknown if destroyed)
  Sequencing primers: 5′ pGEX_5; 3′ pGEX_3
Terms and licenses: Academic/Nonprofit Terms; Industry Terms: Not Available to Industry
How to cite: pGEX-4T-3-cytXlATL2 was a gift from Tom Rapoport (Addgene plasmid # 124063 ; http://n2t.net/addgene:124063 ; RRID:Addgene_124063)
