[The description below was written by a language model from this plasmid's Addgene catalogue record and pLannotate feature annotations shown in this document.]
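Description:
pGEX-4T-3-cytXlATL2 is a bacterial expression plasmid of about 6.3 kb, built on the pGEX-4T-3 backbone, for producing a GST-tagged cytosolic fragment of Xenopus laevis atlastin in E. coli. It is propagated through a ColE1/pMB1-type origin and selected with ampicillin via the β-lactamase gene. The backbone also carries lacI under its own promoter, so the plasmid supplies the lac repressor needed to keep expression off until induction. The remaining annotations are backbone remnants: a lac promoter/operator with a lacZα fragment, and short rop and bom fragments.

The expression cassette consists of the tac promoter, a strong trp/lac hybrid, followed by a lac operator, which makes transcription inducible with IPTG. This drives the Schistosoma japonicum glutathione S-transferase coding sequence, followed a short distance downstream by the atlastin insert, which was cloned between BamHI and XhoI. In the pGEX-4T series the linker between GST and the insert normally encodes a thrombin cleavage site, although this is not separately annotated here. The insert was codon-optimized for E. coli. It covers the GTPase domain and the three-helix bundle but omits the transmembrane segments and the C-terminal cytosolic tail, giving a soluble form of this ER membrane-fusing GTPase. The annotation tool labels the roughly 1.4 kb insert as a mouse Atl2 fragment, which reflects homology to the closest database entry and not the true species of origin.

The construct suits glutathione-affinity purification of recombinant cytosolic atlastin. The associated work concerns ER network morphology in Xenopus egg extracts, but the record does not state how the fragment was used in those experiments.
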