Features (pLannotate 1.2.2; 17 found; start..end, strand, type, name):
    102..123     +  protein_bind   CAP binding site: CAP binding activates transcription in the presence of cAMP. E. coli catabolite activator protein
    138..168     +  promoter       lac promoter: promoter for the E. coli lac operon
    176..192     +  protein_bind   lac operator: The lac repressor binds to the lac operator to inhibit transcription in E. coli. This inhibition can be relieved by adding lactose or isopropyl-β-D-thiogalactopyranoside (IPTG). lac repressor encoded by lacI
    212..385     +  CDS            lacZα: LacZα fragment of β-galactosidase; lacZ fragment
    649..765     -  CDS            yciV (fragment): RNAAM_ECOLI - Also known as trpH From Escherichia coli (strain K12).
    841..869     +  promoter       tac promoter: strong E. coli promoter; hybrid between the trp and lac UV5 promoters
    877..893     +  protein_bind   lac operator: The lac repressor binds to the lac operator to inhibit transcription in E. coli. This inhibition can be relieved by adding lactose or isopropyl-β-D-thiogalactopyranoside (IPTG). lac repressor encoded by lacI
    916..1569    +  CDS            GST26_SCHJA: Experimental evidence at protein level: Swiss-Prot protein existence level 1. GST isoenzymes appear to play a central role in the parasite detoxification system. Other functions are also suspected including a role in increasing the solubility of haematin in the parasite gut. From Schistosoma japonicum (Blood fluke).
   1594..2979    +  CDS            Atl2 (fragment): ATLA2_MOUSE - Also known as Arl6ip2. Experimental evidence at protein level: Swiss-Prot protein existence level 1. GTPase tethering membranes through formation of trans- homooligomers and mediating homotypic fusion of endoplasmic reticulum membranes. Functions in endoplasmic reticulum tubular network biogenesis. From Mus musculus (Mouse).
   3015..3054    +  CDS            rop (fragment): Rop protein, which maintains plasmids at low copy number; rop
   3156..3196    +  misc_feature   bom (fragment): basis of mobility region from pBR322
   3301..3405    +  promoter       AmpR promoter: bla
   3406..4266    +  CDS            AmpR: β-lactamase; bla; confers resistance to ampicillin, carbenicillin, and related antibiotics
   4437..5025    +  rep_origin     ori: high-copy-number ColE1/pMB1/pBR322/pUC origin of replication
   5211..5262    -  misc_feature   bom (fragment): basis of mobility region from pBR322
   5269..5346    +  promoter       lacI promoter: lacI
   5347..89      +  CDS            lacI (across the origin): lac repressor; lacI; The lac repressor binds to the lac operator to inhibit transcription in E. coli. This inhibition can be relieved by adding lactose or isopropyl-β-D-thiogalactopyranoside (IPTG).
>Addgene plasmid #124063 | pGEX-4T-3-cytXlATL2 | addgene full sequence | sequence record 243791 | Addgene NGS Result
CCAATACGCAAACCGCCTCTCCCCGCGCGTTGGCCGATTCATTAATGCAGCTGGCACGACAGGTTTCCCG
ACTGGAAAGCGGGCAGTGAGCGCAACGCAATTAATGTAAGTTAGCTCACTCATTAGGCACCCCAGGCTTT
ACACTTTATGCTTCCGGCTCGTATGTTGTGTGGAATTGTGAGCGGATAACAATTTCACACAGGAAACAGC
TATGACCATGATTACGGATTCACTGGCCGTCGTTTTACAACGTCGTGACTGGGAAAACCCTGGCGTTACC
CAACTTAATCGCCTTGCAGCACATCCCCCTTTCGCCAGCTGGCGTAATAGCGAAGAGGCCCGCACCGATC
GCCCTTCCCAACAGTTGCGCAGCCTGAATGGCGAATGGCGCTTTGCCTGGTTTCCGGCACCAGAAGCGGT
GCCGGAAAGCTGGCTGGAGTGCGATCTTCCTGAGGCCGATACTGTCGTCGTCCCCTCAAACTGGCAGATG
CACGGTTACGATGCGCCCATCTACACCAACGTGACCTATCCCATTACGGTCAATCCGCCGTTTGTTCCCA
CGGAGAATCCGACGGGTTGTTACTCGCTCACATTTAATGTTGATGAAAGCTGGCTACAGGAAGGCCAGAC
GCGAATTATTTTTGATGGCGTTGGAATTAGCTTATCGACTGCACGGTGCACCAATGCTTCTGGCGTCAGG
CAGCCATCGGAAGCTGTGGTATGGCTGTGCAGGTCGTAAATCACTGCATAATTCGTGTCGCTCAAGGCGC
ACTCCCGTTCTGGATAATGTTTTTTGCGCCGACATCATAACGGTTCTGGCAAATATTCTGAAATGAGCTG
TTGACAATTAATCATCGGCTCGTATAATGTGTGGAATTGTGAGCGGATAACAATTTCACACAGGAAACAG
TATTCATGTCCCCTATACTAGGTTATTGGAAAATTAAGGGCCTTGTGCAACCCACTCGACTTCTTTTGGA
ATATCTTGAAGAAAAATATGAAGAGCATTTGTATGAGCGCGATGAAGGTGATAAATGGCGAAACAAAAAG
TTTGAATTGGGTTTGGAGTTTCCCAATCTTCCTTATTATATTGATGGTGATGTTAAATTAACACAGTCTA
TGGCCATCATACGTTATATAGCTGACAAGCACAACATGTTGGGTGGTTGTCCAAAAGAGCGTGCAGAGAT
TTCAATGCTTGAAGGAGCGGTTTTGGATATTAGATACGGTGTTTCGAGAATTGCATATAGTAAAGACTTT
GAAACTCTCAAAGTTGATTTTCTTAGCAAGCTACCTGAAATGCTGAAAATGTTCGAAGATCGTTTATGTC
ATAAAACATATTTAAATGGTGATCATGTAACCCATCCTGACTTCATGTTGTATGACGCTCTTGATGTTGT
TTTATACATGGACCCAATGTGCCTGGATGCGTTCCCAAAATTAGTTTGTTTTAAAAAACGTATTGAAGCT
ATCCCACAAATTGATAAGTACTTGAAATCCAGCAAGTATATAGCATGGCCTTTGCAGGGCTGGCAAGCCA
CGTTTGGTGGTGGCGACCATCCTCCAAAATCGGATCTGGTTCCGCGTGGATCCATGGCCGAAGGCGGTAG
CCTGCGTAACCGCACCCGTTTCGGCAGTCGCAGCAACGAAGCAATGAATCATGTTGATTATCCGGATGAA
AACTTTGTGGAAGAAATTCAGCTGAATAGTGATACCGAAGTTATGGAAAAACCGCGCCCGATTCAGATCG
TGCTGGCACATGAAGATGATCACAACTTCGAACTGGATGAAACGGCGCTGGAAAGCATTCTGATGCAGGA
TCACATCCGTGATCTGAATGTGGTTGTGCTGAGCGTGGCCGGTGCATTTCGCAAAGGCAAATCTTTTCTG
CTGGATTTCATGCTGCGTTTTATGTACAGCCAGAGCAGCAGCTGGATTGGCGGTAATTATGAACCGCTGA
CCGGTTTCACGTGGCGCGGCGGTTGCGAACGTGAAACCACGGGCATTCAGATCTGGAGTGAAGTTTTTGT
TGTGGAAAAACCGGATGGTAGCAAAGTTGCGGTGATTCTGATGGATACCCAGGGCGCCTTCGATTCTCAG
AGTACCATCAAAGATTGTGCAACGGTGTTTGCGCTGTCTACCATGACCAGCAGCGTTCAGGTGTACAACC
TGAGTCAGAATATTCAGGAAGATGATCTGCAGCATCTGCAGCTGTTCACCGAATACGGTCGCCTGGCGAT
GGAAGAAATTTATAAAAAACCGTTCCAGACGCTGATGTTTCTGATCCGTGATTGGTCTTATCCGTACGAA
CATAGTTATGGCCTGGAAGGCGGTAACAAATTTCTGGAAAAACGCCTGCAGGTTAAACAGAACCAGCACG
AAGAACTGCAGAATGTGCGTAAACATATTCACTCTTGCTTCACCAACATCGGTTGTTTTCTGCTGCCGCA
TCCGGGCCTGAAAGTTGCCACGAATCCGTATTTCGATGGTCGCCTGGTGGAAATCGATGATGAATTTAAA
AAAGAACTGCGTGAACTGGTTCCGCTGCTGCTGGCACCGGAAAATCTGGTTGAAAAAGAAATCAGCGGTT
CTAAAGTGACCTGCCGCGATCTGCTGGAATACTTCAAAGCGTACATCAAAATCTACCAGGGCGAAGAACT
GCCGCACCCGAAAAGCATGCTGCAGGCGACCGCCGAAGCAAACAATATGGCGGCCGTTGCGGGCGCCAAA
GATACGTACAGTCGTAGCATGGAACAAGTGTGTGGCGGTGATAAACCGTATATTGCGCCGAGCGATCTGG
AACGCAAACATCTGGATCTGAAAGAAACCTGCATCAAACAGTTCCGTTCTGTGAAGAAAATGGGCGGTGA
AGAATTTTGTCGTCGCTACCAGGAACAGCTGGAAGCCGAAATTGAAGAAACCTATGCAAACTTCCTGAAA
CACAACGATGGTAAAAACATCTTTTACGCAGCACGTACCTGACTCGAGCGGCCGCATCGTGACTGACTGA
CGATCTGCCTCGCGCGTTTCGGTGATGACGGTGAAAACCTCTGACACATGCAGCTCCCGGAGACGGTCAC
AGCTTGTCTGTAAGCGGATGCCGGGAGCAGACAAGCCCGTCAGGGCGCGTCAGCGGGTGTTGGCGGGTGT
CGGGGCGCAGCCATGACCCAGTCACGTAGCGATAGCGGAGTGTATAATTCTTGAAGACGAAAGGGCCTCG
TGATACGCCTATTTTTATAGGTTAATGTCATGATAATAATGGTTTCTTAGACGTCAGGTGGCACTTTTCG
GGGAAATGTGCGCGGAACCCCTATTTGTTTATTTTTCTAAATACATTCAAATATGTATCCGCTCATGAGA
CAATAACCCTGATAAATGCTTCAATAATATTGAAAAAGGAAGAGTATGAGTATTCAACATTTCCGTGTCG
CCCTTATTCCCTTTTTTGCGGCATTTTGCCTTCCTGTTTTTGCTCACCCAGAAACGCTGGTGAAAGTAAA
AGATGCTGAAGATCAGTTGGGTGCACGAGTGGGTTACATCGAACTGGATCTCAACAGCGGTAAGATCCTT
GAGAGTTTTCGCCCCGAAGAACGTTTTCCAATGATGAGCACTTTTAAAGTTCTGCTATGTGGCGCGGTAT
TATCCCGTGTTGACGCCGGGCAAGAGCAACTCGGTCGCCGCATACACTATTCTCAGAATGACTTGGTTGA
GTACTCACCAGTCACAGAAAAGCATCTTACGGATGGCATGACAGTAAGAGAATTATGCAGTGCTGCCATA
ACCATGAGTGATAACACTGCGGCCAACTTACTTCTGACAACGATCGGAGGACCGAAGGAGCTAACCGCTT
TTTTGCACAACATGGGGGATCATGTAACTCGCCTTGATCGTTGGGAACCGGAGCTGAATGAAGCCATACC
AAACGACGAGCGTGACACCACGATGCCTGCAGCAATGGCAACAACGTTGCGCAAACTATTAACTGGCGAA
CTACTTACTCTAGCTTCCCGGCAACAATTAATAGACTGGATGGAGGCGGATAAAGTTGCAGGACCACTTC
TGCGCTCGGCCCTTCCGGCTGGCTGGTTTATTGCTGATAAATCTGGAGCCGGTGAGCGTGGGTCTCGCGG
TATCATTGCAGCACTGGGGCCAGATGGTAAGCCCTCCCGTATCGTAGTTATCTACACGACGGGGAGTCAG
GCAACTATGGATGAACGAAATAGACAGATCGCTGAGATAGGTGCCTCACTGATTAAGCATTGGTAACTGT
CAGACCAAGTTTACTCATATATACTTTAGATTGATTTAAAACTTCATTTTTAATTTAAAAGGATCTAGGT
GAAGATCCTTTTTGATAATCTCATGACCAAAATCCCTTAACGTGAGTTTTCGTTCCACTGAGCGTCAGAC
CCCGTAGAAAAGATCAAAGGATCTTCTTGAGATCCTTTTTTTCTGCGCGTAATCTGCTGCTTGCAAACAA
AAAAACCACCGCTACCAGCGGTGGTTTGTTTGCCGGATCAAGAGCTACCAACTCTTTTTCCGAAGGTAAC
TGGCTTCAGCAGAGCGCAGATACCAAATACTGTCCTTCTAGTGTAGCCGTAGTTAGGCCACCACTTCAAG
AACTCTGTAGCACCGCCTACATACCTCGCTCTGCTAATCCTGTTACCAGTGGCTGCTGCCAGTGGCGATA
AGTCGTGTCTTACCGGGTTGGACTCAAGACGATAGTTACCGGATAAGGCGCAGCGGTCGGGCTGAACGGG
GGGTTCGTGCACACAGCCCAGCTTGGAGCGAACGACCTACACCGAACTGAGATACCTACAGCGTGAGCTA
TGAGAAAGCGCCACGCTTCCCGAAGGGAGAAAGGCGGACAGGTATCCGGTAAGCGGCAGGGTCGGAACAG
GAGAGCGCACGAGGGAGCTTCCAGGGGGAAACGCCTGGTATCTTTATAGTCCTGTCGGGTTTCGCCACCT
CTGACTTGAGCGTCGATTTTTGTGATGCTCGTCAGGGGGGCGGAGCCTATGGAAAAACGCCAGCAACGCG
GCCTTTTTACGGTTCCTGGCCTTTTGCTGGCCTTTTGCTCACATGTTCTTTCCTGCGTTATCCCCTGATT
CTGTGGATAACCGTATTACCGCCTTTGAGTGAGCTGATACCGCTCGCCGCAGCCGAACGACCGAGCGCAG
CGAGTCAGTGAGCGAGGAAGCGGAAGAGCGCCTGATGCGGTATTTTCTCCTTACGCATCTGTGCGGTATT
TCACACCGCATAAATTCCGACACCATCGAATGGCGCAAAACCTTTCGCGGTATGGCATGATAGCGCCCGG
AAGAGAGTCAATTCAGGGTGGTGAATGTGAAACCAGTAACGTTATACGATGTCGCAGAGTATGCCGGTGT
CTCTTATCAGACCGTTTCCCGCGTGGTGAACCAGGCCAGCCACGTTTCTGCGAAAACGCGGGAAAAAGTG
GAAGCGGCGATGGCGGAGCTGAATTACATTCCCAACCGCGTGGCACAACAACTGGCGGGCAAACAGTCGT
TGCTGATTGGCGTTGCCACCTCCAGTCTGGCCCTGCACGCGCCGTCGCAAATTGTCGCGGCGATTAAATC
TCGCGCCGATCAACTGGGTGCCAGCGTGGTGGTGTCGATGGTAGAACGAAGCGGCGTCGAAGCCTGTAAA
GCGGCGGTGCACAATCTTCTCGCGCAACGCGTCAGTGGGCTGATCATTAACTATCCGCTGGATGACCAGG
ATGCCATTGCTGTGGAAGCTGCCTGCACTAATGTTCCGGCGTTATTTCTTGATGTCTCTGACCAGACACC
CATCAACAGTATTATTTTCTCCCATGAAGACGGTACGCGACTGGGCGTGGAGCATCTGGTCGCATTGGGT
CACCAGCAAATCGCGCTGTTAGCGGGCCCATTAAGTTCTGTCTCGGCGCGTCTGCGTCTGGCTGGCTGGC
ATAAATATCTCACTCGCAATCAAATTCAGCCGATAGCGGAACGGGAAGGCGACTGGAGTGCCATGTCCGG
TTTTCAACAAACCATGCAAATGCTGAATGAGGGCATCGTTCCCACTGCGATGCTGGTTGCCAACGATCAG
ATGGCGCTGGGCGCAATGCGCGCCATTACCGAGTCCGGGCTGCGCGTTGGTGCGGATATCTCGGTAGTGG
GATACGACGATACCGAAGACAGCTCATGTTATATCCCGCCGTTAACCACCATCAAACAGGATTTTCGCCT
GCTGGGGCAAACCAGCGTGGACCGCTTGCTGCAACTCTCTCAGGGCCAGGCGGTGAAGGGCAATCAGCTG
TTGCCCGTCTCACTGGTGAAAAGAAAAACCACCCTGGCGC
